>Addgene plasmid #173417 | RVD-TT2 | addgene full sequence | sequence record 368098 | Addgene NGS Result
TAATACGACTCACTATAGGGGATATTTTATTTTCTCCCAATCAGGCTTGATCCCCAGTAAGTCAAAAAAT
AGCTCGACATACTGTTCTTCCCCGATCAAGGGTTGGTTTGCGCATTCACAGTTCTCCGCAAGAATTGATT
GGCTCCAATTCTTGGAGTGGTGAATCCGTTAGCGAGGTGCCGCCGGCTTCCATTCAGGTCGAGGTGGCCC
GGCTCCATGCACCGCGACGCAACGCGGGGAGGCAGACAAGGTATAGGGCGGCGCCTACAATCCATGCCAA
CCCGTTCCATGTGCTCGCCGAGGCGGCATAAATCGCCGTGACGATCAGCGGTCCAATGATCGAAGTTAGG
CTGGTAAGAGCCGCGAGCGATCCTTGAAGCTGTCCCTGATGGTCGTCATCTACCTGCCTGGACAGCATGG
CCTGCAACGCGGGCATCCCGATGCCGCCGGAAGCGAGAAGAATCATAATGGGGAAGGCCATCCAGCCTCG
CGTCGCGAACGCCAGCAAGACGTAGCCCAGCGCGTCGGCCGCCATGCCGGCGATAATGGCCTGCTTCTCG
CCGAAACGTTTGGTGGCGGGACCAGTGACGAAGGCTTGAGCGAGGGCGTGCAAGATTCCGAATACCGCAA
GCGACAGGCCGATCATCGTCGCGCTCCAGCGAAAGCGGTCCTCGCCGAAAATGACCCAGAGCGCTGCCGG
CACCTGTCCTACGAGTTGCATGATAAAGAAGACAGTCATAAGTGCGGCGACGATAGTCATGCCCCGCGCC
CACCGGAAGGAGCTGACTGGGTTGAAGGCTCTCAAGGGCATGGGTCGGCGCTCTCCCTTATGCGACTCCT
GCATTAGGAAGCAGCCCAGTAGTAGGTTGAGGCCGTTGAGCACCGCCGCCGCAAGGAATGGTGCATGTAA
GGAGATGGCGCCCAACAGTCCCCCGGCCACGGGGCCTGCCACCATACCCACGCCGAAACAAGCGCTCATG
AGCCCGAAGTGGCGAGCCCGATCTTCCCCATCGGTGATGTCGGCGATATAGGCGCCAGCAACCGCACCTG
TGGCGCCGGTGATGCCGGCCACGATGCGTCCGGCGTAGAGAATCCACAGGACGGGTGTGGTCGCCATGAT
CGCGTAGTCGATAGTGGCTCCAAGTAGCGAAGCGAGCAGGACTGGGCGGCGGCCAAAGCGGTCGGACAGT
GCTCCGAGAACGGGTGCGCATAGAAATTGCATCAACGCATATAGCGCTAGCAGCACGCCATAGTGACTGG
CGATGCTGTCGGAATGGACGATATCCCGCAAGAGGCCCGGCAGTACCGGCATAACCAAGCCTATGCCTAC
AGCATCCAGGGTGACGGTGCCGAGGATGACGATGAGCGCATTGTTAGATTTCATACACGGTGCCTGACTG
CGTTAGCAATTTAACTGTGATAAACTACCGCATTAAAGCTAATCGATGATAAGCTGTCAAACATGAGAAT
TAATTCATGTTCTTTCCTGCGTTATCCCCTGATTCTGTGGATAACGCAGGAAAGAACATGTGAGCAAAAG
GCCAGCAAAAGGCCAGGAACCGTAAAAAGGCCGCGTTGCTGGCGTTTTTCCATAGGCTCCGCCCCCCTGA
CGAGCATCACAAAAATCGACGCTCAAGTCAGAGGTGGCGAAACCCGACAGGACTATAAAGATACCAGGCG
TTTCCCCCTGGAAGCTCCCTCGTGCGCTCTCCTGTTCCGACCCTGCCGCTTACCGGATACCTGTCCGCCT
TTCTCCCTTCGGGAAGCGTGGCGCTTTCTCATAGCTCACGCTGTAGGTATCTCAGTTCGGTGTAGGTCGT
TCGCTCCAAGCTGGGCTGTGTGCACGAACCCCCCGTTCAGCCCGACCGCTGCGCCTTATCCGGTAACTAT
CGTCTTGAGTCCAACCCGGTAAGACACGACTTATCGCCACTGGCAGCAGCCACTGGTAACAGGATTAGCA
GAGCGAGGTATGTAGGCGGTGCTACAGAGTTCTTGAAGTGGTGGCCTAACTACGGCTACACTAGAAGAAC
AGTATTTGGTATCTGCGCTCTGCTGAAGCCAGTTACCTTCGGAAAAAGAGTTGGTAGCTCTTGATCCGGC
AAACAAACCACCGCTGGTAGCGGTGGTTTTTTTGTTTGCAAGCAGCAGATTACGCGCAGAAAAAAAGGAT
CTCAAGAAGATCCTTTGATCTTTTCTACGGGGTCTGACGCTCAGTGGAACGACGCGTAACTCACGTTAAG
GGATTTTGGTCATGGGTGGCTCGACCAGATATGGTCTCGCAGGTTGTAGCGATTGCTAGTAATGGGGGTG
GCAAACAGGCTCTTGAGACTGTTCAGCGCCTTCTACCAGTTCTCTGTCAAGCCCACGGCCTGACGCCCGA
GCAAGTTGTAGCGATTGCTAGTAATGGGGGTGGCAAACAGGCTCTTGAGACTGTTCAGCGCCTTCTACCA
GTTCTCTGTCAAGCCCACGGCCTGACGCCCGAGCAAGTGGTTGAGACCAGCTTTGGTCTAGAGGAGGCAT
GATGATATATTTTTATCTTGTGCAATGTAACATCAGAGATTTTGAGACACGGGCCAGAGCTGCCAGGAAA
CAGCTATGACCATG
Features (pLannotate 1.2.2; 6 found; start..end, strand, type, name):
      1..19      +  promoter       T7 promoter: promoter for bacteriophage T7 RNA polymerase
     22..96      -  CDS            KanR (fragment): aminoglycoside phosphotransferase; aphA-3; confers resistance to kanamycin
    194..1384    -  CDS            TcR: tetracycline efflux protein; tet; confers resistance to tetracycline
   1432..1460    -  promoter       tet promoter: E. coli promoter for tetracycline efflux protein gene
   1476..1515    +  rep_origin     RSF ori (fragment): Plasmids containing the RSF 1030 origin of replication can be propagated in E. coli cells that contain additional plasmids with compatible origins.
   1587..2175    -  rep_origin     ori: high-copy-number ColE1/pMB1/pBR322/pUC origin of replication
