[The description below was written by a language model from this plasmid's Addgene catalogue record and pLannotate feature annotations shown in this document.]
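Description:
RVD-TT2 is a small (about 2.6 kb) bacterial module plasmid from a library designed for one-step assembly of custom repeat-variable diresidue (RVD) arrays, the DNA-recognition repeats of TALE proteins. It is built on a "TetR T vector" backbone, a TA-cloning vector into whose TA site the module was inserted. The plasmid is maintained in E. coli at high copy through a ColE1/pUC-type origin of replication and is selected with tetracycline, resistance being provided by the TcR tetracycline efflux gene driven by its native tet promoter. The annotation also picks up a T7 promoter, a short fragment of a kanamycin resistance gene and a short fragment of an RSF origin. These fragments are too small to be functional and are most likely remnants of the backbone's construction.

The payload is a synthetic dimer of two NG repeats designated for "Position 2" of an array. In the TALE code, NG repeats preferentially recognise thymine, so this module contributes a TT dinucleotide specificity, which matches the plasmid's name. The feature table does not annotate the insert itself. It presumably lies in the unannotated region outside the resistance and origin features, but its exact coordinates and the flanking sites used to release or join it during assembly are not stated in the record. There is no expression cassette for the repeat unit. The plasmid serves purely as a donor of a positional building block, combined with other position-specific dimer modules to assemble full-length TALE arrays. Such arrays are used to construct TALE-based tools, notably DdCBEs, the DddA-derived cytosine base editors used for mitochondrial DNA editing. The associated work applied these to modelling mitochondrial diseases in zebrafish.
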