Addgene plasmid #173417: RVD-TT2
Purpose: One-step assembly of custom RVD arrays to construct DdCBE, TALE, etc.
Depositing lab: Bin Shen. Depositing organization: Nanjing Medical University. Publication: Precision modeling of mitochondrial diseases in zebrafish via DdCBE-mediated mtDNA base editing. Guo J, Zhang X, Chen X, Sun H, Dai Y, Wang J, Qian X, Tan L, Lou X, Shen B. Cell Discov. 2021 Sep 3;7(1):78. doi: 10.1038/s41421-021-00307-9. PubMed 34480028.
Backbone
  Vector backbone: TetR T vector
  Vector type: Unspecified
Growth in bacteria
  Bacterial resistance: Tetracycline, 10 μg/mL
  Growth temperature: 37°C
  Growth strain: DH5alpha
  Copy number: High Copy
Gene/Insert
  Gene/Insert name: NG-NG dimer RVD at Position2
  Species: Synthetic
  Mutation: no
  Cloning method: Restriction Enzyme; 5′ cloning site Unknown (unknown if destroyed)
Terms and licenses: Academic/Nonprofit Terms; Industry Terms: Not Available to Industry
Depositor comments: RVD is inserted into TA site of TetR T vector
How to cite: RVD-TT2 was a gift from Bin Shen (Addgene plasmid # 173417 ; http://n2t.net/addgene:173417 ; RRID:Addgene_173417)
