>Addgene plasmid #173417 | RVD-TT2 | depositor partial sequence | sequence record 336372 | RVD flanked by two Bsa I sites
GGTCTCGCAGGTTGTAGCGATTGCTAGTAATGGGGGTGGCAAACAGGCTCTTGAGACTGTTCAGCGCCTT
CTACCAGTTCTCTGTCAAGCCCACGGCCTGACGCCCGAGCAAGTTGTAGCGATTGCTAGTAATGGGGGTG
GCAAACAGGCTCTTGAGACTGTTCAGCGCCTTCTACCAGTTCTCTGTCAAGCCCACGGCCTGACGCCCGA
GCAAGTGGTTGAGACC
